Addgene plasmid #68841: pOPTN217-577-EGFP
Purpose: deleted OPTN was inserted into pEGFP-N1 backbone
Depositing lab: Beatrice Yue. Publication: Effects of mutations and deletions in the human optineurin gene. Turturro S, Shen X, Shyam R, Yue BY, Ying H. Springerplus. 2014 Feb 19;3:99. doi: 10.1186/2193-1801-3-99. eCollection 2014. 845 PubMed 24683533.
Backbone
  Vector backbone: pEGFP-C1
  Backbone manufacturer: Clontech
  Backbone size w/o insert (bp): 4733
  Vector type: Mammalian Expression
  Selectable markers: Neomycin (select with G418)
Growth in bacteria
  Bacterial resistance: Kanamycin, 50 μg/mL
  Growth temperature: 37°C
  Growth strain: DH5alpha
  Copy number: High Copy
Gene/Insert
  Gene/Insert name: optineurin (alt name: OPTN)
  Species: H. sapiens (human)
  Mutation: aa 210-577 only
  Entrez Gene: OPTN (a.k.a. ALS12, FIP2, GLC1E, HIP7, HYPL, NRP, TFIIIA-INTP)
  Promoter: CMV
  Tag / fusion protein: EGFP (N terminal on backbone)
  Cloning method: Restriction Enzyme; 5′ cloning site EcoRI (not destroyed); 3′ cloning site BamHI (not destroyed)
  Sequencing primers: 5′ CMV-F; 3′ EGFP-N
Terms and licenses: Academic/Nonprofit Terms; Industry Terms: Not Available to Industry
Depositor comments: Wild type construct is pOPTN-EGFP (Plasmid #27052)
How to cite: pOPTN217-577-EGFP was a gift from Beatrice Yue (Addgene plasmid # 68841 ; http://n2t.net/addgene:68841 ; RRID:Addgene_68841)
