[The description below was written by a language model from this plasmid's Addgene catalogue record.]
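Description:
pOPTN217-577-EGFP is a mammalian expression plasmid encoding an N-terminally truncated fragment of human optineurin (OPTN) fused to EGFP, built on a Clontech pEGFP-series backbone. It is propagated in E. coli as a high-copy plasmid under kanamycin selection. The same resistance cassette confers neomycin resistance in mammalian cells, so stable transfectants can be selected with G418. Expression of the fusion is driven by the CMV immediate-early promoter, which gives strong constitutive transcription in most transfected mammalian cell lines. The OPTN fragment was inserted by restriction cloning between EcoRI and BamHI sites, both of which remain intact.

The record contains several internal inconsistencies. The plasmid name indicates residues 217–577, whereas the mutation field lists amino acids 210–577 only. The purpose statement says the insert was placed in pEGFP-N1, while the backbone field lists pEGFP-C1. The tag is described as N-terminal on the backbone, yet the construct name, the pEGFP-N1 statement and the use of CMV-F and EGFP-N sequencing primers would be more consistent with EGFP fused to the C-terminus of the OPTN fragment. No feature table is provided to resolve these points, so the fragment boundaries and tag orientation should be confirmed by sequencing.

The construct belongs to a set of OPTN mutation and deletion variants made to study how changes to the human optineurin gene, which is linked to glaucoma and ALS, affect the protein. The EGFP fusion allows expression and subcellular distribution to be followed by fluorescence. The depositor notes that a full-length wild-type counterpart, pOPTN-EGFP, is available for comparison.
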