>Addgene plasmid #68841 | pOPTN217-577-EGFP | addgene partial sequence | sequence record 137499 | CMV-F 5'-CGCAAATGGGCGGTAGGCGTG-3'
ACCGTCAGATCCGCTAGCGCTACCGGTCGCCACCATGGTGAGCAAGGGCGAGGAGCTGTTCACCGGGGTG
GTGCCCATCCTGGTCGAGCTGGACGGCGACGTAAACGGCCACAAGTTCAGCGTGTCCGGCGAGGGCGAGG
GCGATGCCACCTACGGCAAGCTGACCCTGAAGTTCATCTGCACCACCGGCAAGCTGCCCGTGCCCTGGCC
CACCCTCGTGACCACCCTGACCTACGGCGTGCAGTGCTTCAGCCGCTACCCCGACCACATGAAGCAGCAC
GACTTCTTCAAGTCCGCCATGCCCGAAGGCTACGTCCAGGAGCGCACCATCTTCTTCAAGGACGACGGCA
ACTACAAGACCCGCGCCGAGGTGAAGTTCGAGGGCGACACCCTGGTGAACCGCATCGAGCTGAAGGGCAT
CGACTTCAAGGAGGACGGCAACATCCTGGGGCACAAGCTGGAGTACAACTACAACAGCCACAACGTCTAT
ATCATGGCCGACAAGCAGAAGAACGGCATCAAGGTGAACTTCAAGATCCGCCACAACATCGAGGACGGCA
GCGTGCAGCTCGCCGACCACTACCAGCAGAACACCCCCATCGGCGACGGCCCCGTGCTGCTGCCCGACAA
CCACTACCTGAGCACCCAGTCCGCCCTGAGCAAAGACCCCAACGAGAAGCGCGATCACATGGTCCTGCTG
GAGTTCGTGACCGCCGCCGGGATCACTCTCGGCATGGACGAGCTGTACAAGTCCGGACTCAGATCTGCAG
ATGGG
