>Addgene plasmid #68841 | pOPTN217-577-EGFP | addgene partial sequence | sequence record 137567 | SV40pA-R 5'-GAAATTTGTGATGCTATTGC-3'
ACAACAACAATTGCATTCATTTTATGTTTCAGGTTCAGGGGGAGGTGTGGGAGGTTTTTTAAAGCAAGTA
AAACCTCTACAAATGTGGTATGGCTGATTATGATCAGTTATCTAGATCCGGTGGATCCCGGGCCCGCGGT
ACCGTCTCGACGGTACCCCCGGGAAAGATTTGCTAAGCGTAGTCTGGGACGTCGTATGGGTAAATGATGC
AATCCATCACGTGAATCTGTAACGTGTCTATGTCAGGCAGAACCTCTCCACACTTGGGGCAGGAATGAAT
CGGAATATTCCGCTGTTGCCGCCAGTCCCTGTCCTCAGCTCCTCTTTGAACAAGGTAAGCCTGCTGGTCA
GAGTCACTTGTTCTCGCCCCATGACGACTCTGCATCTCCATCAAGGACTGCCTGCCTCCGTCTTCGAAAG
CATCATTCTCTTTCAGCAGAACTGCCAGCTGCAATGCCAGTTGCTCCTTTTCCTCATGAATTTTCTCTCT
CGCTGCTCTTTCAGCATGAAAATCAGAACAGTAAACTTCCATCTGAGCCCTGAGGATGGTCATGGTTTCC
AGGTCCTCTTCCTGCTTGGCAATGGTTTGCTTCATTTCATCCATTTGCAGCTGTTTGGAAGCCAGAGCCT
TCTCTGCCAGTTCCAGTTTTTCACTCAGTTCCTTCAGCACTGCCCTGTCCACTTTTTCTGACTCTTTTCT
TGTTAGTTCCTCAATTGTTTTCAATGCATTATTATGTTCTTGA
