>Addgene plasmid #68841 | pOPTN217-577-EGFP | addgene partial sequence | sequence record 138538 | EGFP-C 5'-CATGGTCCTGCTGGAGTTCGTG-3'
AGTCCGGACTCAGATCTGCAGATGGGGCCAAGAATTACTTCGAACATGAGGAGTTAACTGTGAGCCAGCT
CCTGCTGTGCCTAAGGGAAGGGAATCAGAAGGTGGAGAGACTTGAAGTTGCACTCAAGGAGGCCAAAGAA
AGAGTTTCAGATTTTGAAAAGAAAACAAGTAATCGTTCTGAGATTGAAACCCAGACAGAGGGGAGCACAG
AGAAAGAGAATGATGAAGAGAAAGGCCCGGAGACTGTTGGAAGCGAAGTGGAAGCACTGAACCTCCAGGT
GACATCTCTGTTTAAGGAGCTTCAAGAGGCTCATACAAAACTCAGCGAAGCTGAGCTAATGAAGAAGAGA
CTTCAAGAAAAGTGTCAGGCCCTTGAAAGGAAAAATTCTGCAATTCCATCAGAGTTGAATGAAAAGCAAG
AGCTTGTTTATACTAACAAAAAGTTAGAGCTACAAGTGGAAAGCATGCTATCAGAAATCAAAATGGAACA
GGCTAAAACAGAGGATGAAAAGTCCAAATTAACTGTGCTACAGATGACACACAACAAGCTTCTTCAAGAA
CATAATAATGCATTGAAAACAATTGAGGAACTAACAAGAA
